LOCUS       PB-RevErb-mScarlet-NLS 16448 bp ds-DNA circular 13-JUL-2022
DEFINITION  .
FEATURES             Location/Qualifiers
     misc_feature    1..10574
                     /label="RevErb Insert"
                     /ApEinfo_revcolor=#c6c9d1
                     /ApEinfo_fwdcolor=#c6c9d1
     misc_feature    1001..1660
                     /label="Exon1"
                     /ApEinfo_revcolor=#f8d3a9
                     /ApEinfo_fwdcolor=#f8d3a9
     misc_feature    1630..1632
                     /label="START "
                     /ApEinfo_revcolor=#85dae9
                     /ApEinfo_fwdcolor=#85dae9
     misc_feature    4558..5253
                     /label="mScarlet-I"
                     /ApEinfo_revcolor=#ff9ccd
                     /ApEinfo_fwdcolor=#ff9ccd
     CDS             4558..5253
                     /label="Translation 4558-5253"
     misc_feature    5257..5277
                     /label="SV40-NLS"
                     /ApEinfo_revcolor=#ffef86
                     /ApEinfo_fwdcolor=#ffef86
     misc_feature    5278..5418
                     /label="PEST"
                     /ApEinfo_revcolor=#faac61
                     /ApEinfo_fwdcolor=#faac61
     misc_feature    5542..5683
                     /label="PolyA"
                     /ApEinfo_revcolor=#b4abac
                     /ApEinfo_fwdcolor=#b4abac
     misc_recomb     5684..5717
                     /label="FRT"
                     /ApEinfo_revcolor=#c7b0e3
                     /ApEinfo_fwdcolor=#c7b0e3
     misc_feature    5843..6658
                     /label="Kan/Neo"
                     /ApEinfo_revcolor=#9eafd2
                     /ApEinfo_fwdcolor=#9eafd2
     CDS             5843..6658
                     /label="Translation 5843-6658"
     misc_feature    7618..7803
                     /label="Exon 6"
                     /ApEinfo_revcolor=#f8d3a9
                     /ApEinfo_fwdcolor=#f8d3a9
     misc_feature    8247..8457
                     /label="Exon 7"
                     /ApEinfo_revcolor=#f8d3a9
                     /ApEinfo_fwdcolor=#f8d3a9
     misc_feature    9087..9574
                     /label="Exon 8"
                     /ApEinfo_revcolor=#f8d3a9
                     /ApEinfo_fwdcolor=#f8d3a9
     promoter        10614..11113
                     /label="PGK promoter"
                     /ApEinfo_revcolor=#ffef86
                     /ApEinfo_fwdcolor=#ffef86
     misc_feature    11140..11538
                     /label="BSD"
                     /ApEinfo_revcolor=#85dae9
                     /ApEinfo_fwdcolor=#85dae9
     misc_feature    11668..11798
                     /label="SV40 PA"
                     /ApEinfo_revcolor=#9eafd2
                     /ApEinfo_fwdcolor=#9eafd2
     misc_feature    12046..12276
                     /label="Insulator"
                     /ApEinfo_revcolor=#ff9ccd
                     /ApEinfo_fwdcolor=#ff9ccd
     misc_feature    12279..12589
                     /label="3' TPase"
                     /ApEinfo_revcolor=#f58a5e
                     /ApEinfo_fwdcolor=#f58a5e
     primer_bind     complement(13072..13092)
                     /label="M13-rev"
                     /ApEinfo_revcolor=#85dae9
                     /ApEinfo_fwdcolor=#85dae9
     misc_binding    complement(13098..13120)
                     /label="LacO"
                     /ApEinfo_revcolor=#84b0dc
                     /ApEinfo_fwdcolor=#84b0dc
     promoter        complement(13124..13154)
                     /label="lac promoter"
                     /ApEinfo_revcolor=#c7b0e3
                     /ApEinfo_fwdcolor=#c7b0e3
     rep_origin      complement(13460..14142)
                     /label="ColE1 origin"
                     /ApEinfo_revcolor=#9eafd2
                     /ApEinfo_fwdcolor=#9eafd2
     CDS             complement(14240..14899)
                     /label="AmpR"
                     /ApEinfo_revcolor=#ffef86
                     /ApEinfo_fwdcolor=#ffef86
     rep_origin      complement(15360..15666)
                     /label="F1 ori"
                     /ApEinfo_revcolor=#9eafd2
                     /ApEinfo_fwdcolor=#9eafd2
     CDS             complement(15685..15753)
                     /label="LacZ alpha"
                     /ApEinfo_revcolor=#84b0dc
                     /ApEinfo_fwdcolor=#84b0dc
     primer_bind     15824..15841
                     /label="M13-fwd"
                     /ApEinfo_revcolor=#85dae9
                     /ApEinfo_fwdcolor=#85dae9
     misc_feature    15967..16201
                     /label="5' TPase"
                     /ApEinfo_revcolor=#b1ff67
                     /ApEinfo_fwdcolor=#b1ff67
     misc_feature    complement(16210..16440)
                     /label="Insulator"
                     /ApEinfo_revcolor=#ff9ccd
                     /ApEinfo_fwdcolor=#ff9ccd
ORIGIN
        1 ttatccgcca tctcagggac gggacggtca caagaaataa gcagtgaatg cctgaccttg
       61 agccagtccc tgagatggcg gtcccttttc ttcttcagta agaggaggga agatcctcac
      121 tccctcctcg cttagtagga gcttgctttg cagctcaagt cagcttcaaa ttcacgacag
      181 tcctcctacc tcagcctctc aaggacggtg attgcaggca cgagccacta caccctgcca
      241 attcggggag ttgaggggtg ggagttaaat gatcctcatg ttctccctaa actgtgggct
      301 tcttctgcta tcatgaagcc ctgcagagag cagacccccc tctctctatg aggacctcag
      361 agcactttcc ctttgttctc ctttttattt cccagacaaa gggaaatgac tcaccccaaa
      421 gtcacttgag tgggcagtgt ggtgtcatat aagcaaacag ggagtcccta gggatatccc
      481 cgtgctatgc cagtcctacc cgtgggggct ggggttaggg tgaagaagag aaaggggttt
      541 tatttacact gcttgtcgcc caccttgtca ccatagcaaa agatGCTTAA GTTCTTGATT
      601 TAAGGGAAAT CTCTCCTCCC AGCTTGTCTT TCTCCCCCTA GTCACCACTA ACCTCAGGGT
      661 GAGGTCAGTT CTCCAATCAC GTGAAGCTCT CACGTTTGCT AGGTTTGCAG AAAGGGCCTT
      721 TTAGCTTTGA TCTTCCACGG AGCAGTAAAG CTTGCCAGGC CCTCCCCAGG AATTCACATG
      781 CCCTTGCCAT ACAAGGCTTT CCAAACACGC CACCCTGACT CTTCAGAAAA CCCCACCCCA
      841 GTCCACTTTC AGCTCCTCCC CGCTGCCAGC AAGCACTTTT GCAAAGCAGA AAAGGAATAG
      901 GCACACTCCA CCTACATTGT CAGTAGACTA CAAATCCCAA CAATCCTGGC GGTGCGCAGG
      961 CGCACAGATC TCAACGTGCC GGCTGCTGGA AAAGTGTGTC ACTGGGGCAC GAGGCGCTCC
     1021 CTGGAATCAC ATGGTACCTG CTCCAGTGCC GCGTGCGGCC CGGGAACCCT GGGCTGCTGG
     1081 CGCCTGCGCA GAGCCCTCTG TCCCAGGGAA AGGCTCGGGC AAAAGGCGGT TGAGATTGGC
     1141 AGAGTGAAAT ATTACTGCTG AGGAAACGTA GCAGGGCACA CGTCTCTCTT TGCGTCCTGG
     1201 TGCCTCATTT CTCCATCACC TACTTACTTC CTGGTTGCAG CTTCTCTTCC TTTGGGACTT
     1261 TTGCACCCGG AGCTCCAGAT TCATTACCCT GCTTCACTGC GGAGCCTTCA GGAGTGGCAT
     1321 CCGGTGCACT GCAGAGACCC GACTCTCCTT GCTACCTTAT AGCCAGAACT GCTGCAGGCT
     1381 GATTCTTCAC ACACACACTC TCTGCTCTTC CCATGCAAAT CAGATCTCAG GTGCCTCAGC
     1441 GTCCTACCCT TCTGGAGGGC TGCAGTATAG CCACCCCAAG ACCTTACTGC TCAGTGCCTG
     1501 GAATCCTGAT TGCGAACTGC GGGGCTCACT CGTCTCCCTC AGCCATTGCC CAGGGGGCGA
     1561 GAGAGGCCAT CACAACCTCC AGTTTGTGTC AAGGTCCAGT TTGAATGACC GCTTTCAGCT
     1621 GGTGAAGACA TGACGACCCT GGACTCCAAT AACAACACAG gtactgagat tcttatcttt
     1681 gctctgtcac tgtctccatt tccatccaag gcttatgaga ggaactttgt aagggattgg
     1741 ggattccctc tggctggtgt ttgttactgt gctaagatga aagccactag gtaagatttc
     1801 taaagagggt tattacggct gggaatgtgc ctaaaacgca tcactagcac cccctgagtt
     1861 cccctcagtc cgagaacgga tgaaatggag ggtggatacc agtggcgagt ggaagagttt
     1921 agggagactc agcattttga agcagtctct ggacacgtcc ccatttgccc actccttgca
     1981 gctatagtat gcctgtctct tttccctttt ctacagttct agcctacttc caggtagtct
     2041 tgggaagtgg ggcgatccgg gctggtgggt ttgcgtgact gggtcagagt tcacagggga
     2101 atcctcagcg gcagtgggga gcttcatttg aggagtcggg tgcttgggac tcatctccag
     2161 gcagggcacc cacagcgact tagcctgggg agggctcaca tggctgcaga gccgggccca
     2221 cgtgctgcat ttgttttcat tcagtagaag ccgtggccgc catctcattg gtcattgcct
     2281 cccggcctcg ttacataatg agctccgccc ctcaagttgc cggagcaacg cttgtcgcct
     2341 tctctcctcc cctcagttgt cccggcccag cttggtttta gggccagcct acgacccagg
     2401 acgcccggga ggggcggggc gagggcgggg ttttccttgc gacagaaggg aagcggagaa
     2461 ggcggtgctt cgagttccgg ggttcctcgt tggggtgcca cgtgcgaggg gcacacgtgg
     2521 agtggggacg tgaggccagc tgagggccag gctcccgccc cgcccttctc cgcctagatc
     2581 tgggtgaagc tgggctgact caccgccccc gcctggcttc ttttcctctc agactgcctg
     2641 gcccttaccc tctatgaccg agacttgagt aatatggggg cacccctgac ttgtttggcc
     2701 tcaagtttat acgtcccagc taaacctcac accagattat tcttataccc ctttattcta
     2761 atcatgccta cattcatttt ctgcattcag actcactttt ccatgttcca aagtttactg
     2821 ttctccgagt atgactttgc atgccatgaa tgtcttctcc cccccaaaca ggaatacctt
     2881 agaatcaagg ttgacaacgt actactttgt gtcgtcgccc agggtttttt ccccccactc
     2941 atagaaagga aaactgagac caagagacaa gagttgattt cctctatatt ggaaagctaa
     3001 tcggtagcaa tacacatcta gatggagagc tagggtcttt tgagcattgc ccatcacttc
     3061 aaagttggaa gacttttttt tttagtgact ttctcatgcc ctctttcagg attaactagg
     3121 tcaagttcat ttaggtccac ataaataacc catcctccaa cccagccgtg aaaccatagc
     3181 cgggtaacca ttctgtgact tattttacag gcagggttca ccctgaccaa ccttgagcta
     3241 ttttaaggtt gccctgcctg gtttagtgtg tgtcagtggg tgagcaagac atgtgcttct
     3301 gtcgactcgg tggcatggca tgtgtcacct cacacacgtg tctgaggatc ctcccctttc
     3361 cccactccac ccatggccgg ccaggctaag tacttggcag aggtgtggca gacaagtggc
     3421 ccttctcttc tgtgcatacc acaggagccg aatcacctgg cccgcaatgt aaccagaggg
     3481 acagagccgc tggctgagtg gctatagagc taaagttacc accgggctga gaaggaaggg
     3541 gaattcctaa atccctagaa tggatacttt gtttctccct ttcatctcct gcaactcatc
     3601 tgagtcttat ctgtcacatt tctaagtctc ttgtgactca tctctcagag gccagagcca
     3661 ggctgaacag agagtccttc cctgcagtac tctatgagaa tatgtctttg ggtttgaaag
     3721 caaggtgtga ccgttttacg tttgtacacc tccattttcc tcgcactagg ctagctaccc
     3781 atcacgctgc agggtccatc actggaaagg tctcagtgta gaactagtgg ctagtttttt
     3841 ttgtgtgtgt gtgtatgaat aactgtcagc tgtccatctc cttcccaagt ctacccccct
     3901 tgtaactaag accctagctg ctgtcagtac tccccaggaa gcagctagct caggggttcc
     3961 catgtatgag atggccactg gagttacacc tcccacccaa accagaagct taatgtattg
     4021 tgcaaagcaa tggccatggg tattttgggg ccggacttgg ttatcataag tagcatgtga
     4081 tggagagttt ctaataacga ctaggttgac cggccgtgct atatttagtc tgtgtgggag
     4141 aattgcttct tactccaagg ttagggggtc taatgttctg atgatgactg tgtgaatgac
     4201 agacttgatg gctgataccc tccccttgtg ttctcttatt tagGTGGTGT TATCACCTAC
     4261 ATTGGCTCTA GTGGCTCCTC CCCGAGCCGG ACCAGCCCGG AGTCCCTCTA CAGTGACAGC
     4321 TCCAATGGCA GCTTCCAGTC CCTGACTCAA GGTTGTCCCA CATACTTCCC ACCATCACCT
     4381 ACTGGCTCCC TCACCCAGGA CCCTGCCCGC TCTTTTGGCA GTGCGCCACC CAGTCTCAGT
     4441 GATGATAGCT CCCCTTCTTC TACATCATCG TCATCCTCTT CATCCTCCTC CTCCTTCTAT
     4501 AACGGGAGCC CCCCAGGAAG TCTACAAGTG GCCATGGAAG ACAGCAGCCG AGTGTCCATG
     4561 GTGAGCAAGG GCGAGGCAGT GATCAAGGAG TTCATGCGGT TCAAGGTGCA CATGGAGGGC
     4621 TCCATGAACG GCCACGAGTT CGAGATCGAG GGCGAGGGCG AGGGCCGCCC CTACGAGGGC
     4681 ACCCAGACCG CCAAGCTGAA GGTGACCAAG GGTGGCCCCC TGCCCTTCTC CTGGGACATC
     4741 CTGTCCCCTC AGTTCATGTA CGGCTCCAGG GCCTTCATCA AGCACCCCGC CGACATCCCC
     4801 GACTACTATA AGCAGTCCTT CCCCGAGGGC TTCAAGTGGG AGCGCGTGAT GAACTTCGAG
     4861 GACGGCGGCG CCGTGACCGT GACCCAGGAC ACCTCCCTGG AGGACGGCAC CCTGATCTAC
     4921 AAGGTGAAGC TCCGCGGCAC CAACTTCCCT CCTGACGGCC CCGTAATGCA GAAGAAGACA
     4981 ATGGGCTGGG AAGCGTCCAC CGAGCGGTTG TACCCCGAGG ACGGCGTGCT GAAGGGCGAC
     5041 ATTAAGATGG CCCTGCGCCT GAAGGACGGC GGCCGCTACC TGGCGGACTT CAAGACCACC
     5101 TACAAGGCCA AGAAGCCCGT GCAGATGCCC GGCGCCTACA ACGTCGACCG CAAGTTGGAC
     5161 ATCACCTCCC ACAACGAGGA CTACACCGTG GTGGAACAGT ACGAACGCTC CGAGGGCCGC
     5221 CACTCCACCG GCGGCATGGA CGAGCTGTAC AAGCCTCCAA AAAAGAAGAG AAAGGTAGAA
     5281 GACCCCTTGT ACAAGAGCCA TGGCTTCCCG CCGGCTGTGG CTGCTCAGGA TGATGGCACG
     5341 CTGCCCATGT CCTGTGCCCA GGAGAGCGGG ATGGACCGTC ACCCTGCAGC CTGTGCTCCT
     5401 GCTAGGATCA ATGTGTAGAT GCGCGGCCGC GACTCTAGAT CATAATCAGC CATACCACAT
     5461 TTGTAGAGGT TTTACTTGCT TTAAAAAACC TCCCACACCT CCCCCTGAAC CTGAAACATA
     5521 AAATGAATGC AATTGTTGTT GTTAACTTGT TTATTGCAGC TTATAATGGT TACAAATAAA
     5581 GCAATAGCAT CACAAATTTC ACAAATAAAG CATTTTTTTC GCTGCATTCT AGTTGTGGTT
     5641 TGTCCAAACT CATCAATGTA TCTTAAAACG AAGTTCCTAT TCCGAAGTTC CTATTCTCTA
     5701 GAAAGTATAG GAACTTCGTT ATCGGATCCT AGTAAGCCAC GTTGTGTCTC AAAATCTCTG
     5761 ATGTTACATT GCACAAGATA AAAATATATC ATCATGAACA ATAAAACTGT CTGCTTACAT
     5821 AAACAGTAAT ACAAGGGGTG TTATGAGCCA TATTCAACGG GAAACGTCTT GCTCGAGGCC
     5881 GCGATTAAAT TCCAACATGG ATGCTGATTT ATATGGGTAT AAATGGGCTC GCGATAATGT
     5941 CGGGCAATCA GGTGCGACAA TCTATCGATT GTATGGGAAG CCCGATGCGC CAGAGTTGTT
     6001 TCTGAAACAT GGCAAAGGTA GCGTTGCCAA TGATGTTACA GATGAGATGG TCAGACTAAA
     6061 CTGGCTGACG GAATTTATGC CTCTTCCGAC CATCAAGCAT TTTATCCGTA CTCCTGATGA
     6121 TGCATGGTTA CTCACCACTG CGATCCCCGG GAAAACAGCA TTCCAGGTAT TAGAAGAATA
     6181 TCCTGATTCA GGTGAAAATA TTGTTGATGC GCTGGCAGTG TTCCTGCGCC GGTTGCATTC
     6241 GATTCCTGTT TGTAATTGTC CTTTTAACAG CGATCGCGTA TTTCGTCTCG CTCAGGCGCA
     6301 ATCACGAATG AATAACGGTT TGGTTGATGC GAGTGATTTT GATGACGAGC GTAATGGCTG
     6361 GCCTGTTGAA CAAGTCTGGA AAGAAATGCA TAAGCTTTTG CCATTCTCAC CGGATTCAGT
     6421 CGTCACTTAT GGTGATTTCT CACTTGATAA CCTTATTTTT GACGAGGGGA AATTAATAGG
     6481 TTGTATTGAT GTTGGACGAG TCGGAATCGC AGACCGATAC CAGGATCTTG CCATCCTATG
     6541 GAACTGCCTC GGTGAGTTTT CTCCTTCATT ACAGAAACGG CTTTTTCAAA AATATGGTAT
     6601 TGATAATCCT GATATGAATA AATTGCAGTT TCATTTGATG CTCGATGAGT TTTTCTAATC
     6661 AGAATTGGTT AATTGGTTGT AGCACTGGCA GAGCATTACG CTGACTTGAC GGGACGGCGG
     6721 CTTTGTTGAA TAAATCGAAC TCTTGCTGAG TTGAAGGATC AGATCACGCA TCTTCCCGAC
     6781 AACGCAGACC GTTCCGTGGC AAAGCAAAAG TTCAAAATCA CGCCCCTCAC CTCCTCCTGC
     6841 ACCAGCCCCC ACACCTTTGG TGGGCTTCTC TCAGTTCCCA CAACAGCTGA CACCACCCAG
     6901 GTCTCCCAGC CCTGAGCCCA CCATGGAGGA TGTGATATCC CAGGTCGCCC GGGCCCATCG
     6961 AGAAATCTTC ACCTATGCCC ATGACAAGTT AGGCACCTCA CCTGGTAACT TCAATGCCAA
     7021 TCATGCATCA GGTAGCCCTT CAGCTACAAC TCCACACCGC TGGGAGAGTC AGGGATGCCC
     7081 GTCTGCCCCC AACGACAACA ACCTTTTGGC GGCTCAGCGT CATAATGAAG CGCTGAATGG
     7141 TCTACGCCAG GGCCCTTCCT CCTACCCGCC TACCTGGCCT TCTGGCCCCA CCCACCACAG
     7201 CTGCCACCAA CCTAACAGCA ATGGGCACCG TCTGTGCCCC ACCCACGTAT ATTCGGCCCC
     7261 AGAAGGGGAG GCACCTGCCA ACAGTCTACG GCAAGGCAAC ACCAAGAATG TTCTGCTGgt
     7321 gagggcatgg agccagtgtg gagagagcga gggggccttg gaagattggg actagagaaa
     7381 gacagccagt gttcctagag gctgggggtg gggacttctg tccaggaaag gacattctac
     7441 cccaaaatct gggttttacc tgggaatcct taatcaccat tcggcacctg attaccgatt
     7501 taggtgagag accccttctc aagggccaca gctcttagcc cagacagtac ttggaaccag
     7561 tcctgttggg gagcccaccc agctaacatg tccctcctta ctccattctc ctcttagGCA
     7621 TGTCCCATGA ACATGTATCC CCATGGACGC AGCGGCCGGA CTGTGCAGGA GATCTGGGAA
     7681 GACTTCTCTA TGAGCTTCAC GCCTGCCGTT CGGGAGGTGG TAGAGTTTGC CAAACACATC
     7741 CCAGGCTTCC GTGACCTTTC TCAGCACGAC CAGGTGACCC TGCTTAAGGC TGGCACCTTT
     7801 GAGgtgagcg gtacttttat gttccctgct cttgactgtg ggagggcccc agtagtgtgg
     7861 tgactggagt gggaagggct tcccagagtc tttggccctg tgttatctct ctgtctgagg
     7921 agatagaact tgtaacaccg ctagctcggc acctcagggt ctgtgggaag tctatcctct
     7981 aggctggtgt tgcctccaaa ctcagtgcat cagagtaacc aaagagacaa ctctcctcta
     8041 ctctaggccg gagctggtga ccttcggtta aattacattc cagaagtggc gggcactccc
     8101 acctgcatcc ctcattgacc aatcagagac tgaccccctt actgacaatc taaggaaaca
     8161 cccctcaaag ttattagcag gctctagggg tcatttggca aaatgcccct cccatctcac
     8221 tcaaaaaatg tccaccctcc cttcagGTGC TGATGGTGCG CTTTGCATCG TTGTTCAACG
     8281 TGAAGGACCA GACAGTGATG TTCCTGAGCC GCACAACCTA CAGTCTGCAG GAGCTCGGTG
     8341 CCATGGGCAT GGGCGACCTG CTCAATGCCA TGTTTGACTT CAGCGAGAAG CTCAACTCCC
     8401 TGGCACTTAC CGAGGAGGAG CTGGGCCTAT TCACCGCGGT GGTGCTTGTC TCTGCAGgtg
     8461 agccaagctc tcccctgacc ctggaggagg cacacgcagt tcaattcaac atacctttta
     8521 tggagaacct actctatgcc aggcccagca ctgggcactg ggctacagac atgattcaga
     8581 cacagtctag cttgggaaac agactcatgc ccgactaatt ataaaacagc gagaagtgtc
     8641 acacaagaag catgaaccaa gtaagcacag acgactattt ctgcccggga gagctgggga
     8701 aggaggtgac acttgatgtg gggcctcaaa gggacaagat aactgccagg catagagagg
     8761 gggaagggca tcccaggcag agggaactac agagcaaata acaagggagc ttggccacga
     8821 gtggcatgct cagggtagga gggtgggctc gaggagtggg aggtggccag cctgtggcca
     8881 tgctcccagc gtgtgggcgt ggccccgctc tagggcagag gccccccagg gagaaggagt
     8941 agcgccctcc ttctcctttc ccgttgccct ccgaggggcc tcagggagag gctgccttgc
     9001 ctgcctggtc ctcgcagacc tccgtgtcct ccgtgtcaga ggaggagctc agggagctcg
     9061 cctcactgct gtcgtcttcc ccacagACCG CTCGGGAATG GAGAATTCCG CTTCGGTGGA
     9121 GCAGCTCCAG GAGACGCTGC TGCGGGCTCT TCGGGCTCTG GTGCTGAAGA ACCGGCCCTC
     9181 GGAGACTTCC CGCTTCACCA AGCTGCTGCT CAAGCTGCCG GACCTGCGGA CCCTGAACAA
     9241 CATGCATTCC GAGAAGCTGC TGTCCTTCCG GGTGGACGCC CAGTGACCCG CCCGGCCGGC
     9301 CTTCTGCCGC TGCCCCCTTG TACAGAATCG AACTCTGCAC TTCTCTCTCC TTTACGAGAC
     9361 GAAAAGGAAA AGCAAACCAG AATCTTATTT ATATTGTTAT AAAATATTCC AAGATGAGCC
     9421 TCTGGCCCCC TGAGCCTTCT TGTAAATAAC TCTTCCCCCA CCCCCACCGC CATGCTCCCA
     9481 TCCTCCCCTA TTTAAACCAC TCTTGCTCTC TCCACCCTCC TCTGGCCCCT CGATTTGTTC
     9541 TGTTCCTGTC TCAAATCCAA TAGTTCACAG CTGAgctggc ttctgtgatg tgtgctcgtt
     9601 tggggaattg gggtgggggt gggggactac tgccaagggg gtgtgggggg gggggaagac
     9661 acctctccat ctggtcagct tgtggggtgg gtactctgcc agcagatggg agaatatggg
     9721 gaaacagcac gcaagtctaa gggggggtgc ccaagggggt tattttcatc atatatttat
     9781 tacataaata tatagtaaaa tagacgagca acaattacca taaaaatatc tttctttaaa
     9841 atcctgaccc aaaacacaac ggggtgaaaa attcgcacat aacagacata ctgattgtca
     9901 actgtggggc aggaggagga gcccctcaag tcacccctgc cggtcccacc catctctggg
     9961 gaaaggacct atctccttcc ctgtttctag ccacaacccc tccccccacc tcagcaccag
    10021 cttctcatac attcagtagc gcctctgggt agtgtccccc tcctccaccc aggagttcct
    10081 agggcaggaa gtaatttccc ccttatggat ggacggacgg tgtccatgtc acacgccctg
    10141 ctctctccca gcccaccgcc cggggaaggg gtaggggctc ctcctccccc accctcccca
    10201 agtctgagca gggaggaggc tggatgaggt atgtgtgtta taagtgatgg ggggggggga
    10261 atactgagat ggagaggcag tggtagggca gggtagtggt catggctctg gcaccccctt
    10321 gtcctggcct ggccccccca accttctccc agcaacccac ccctcccatc aatactgcac
    10381 ctgctgcccc acccggcctg ccctagtgcc ccgggccaac attgggggaa ggcatgctaa
    10441 gcacccatgc caaggccatc cccccattag caccaatggc ccccaggaga gggccctgtc
    10501 ccccacttcc atggcaggga ctgggacagc tgcctctcta gagcaggtgc gtggcactcc
    10561 tgagtctctc tggcTAAGGC CGCACGCGTA TTTAAATTCT AGAGAATTCT ACCGGGTAGG
    10621 GGAGGCGCTT TTCCCAAGGC AGTCTGGAGC ATGCGCTTTA GCAGCCCCGC TGGGCACTTG
    10681 GCGCTACACA AGTGGCCTCT GGCCTCGCAC ACATTCCACA TCCACCGGTA GGCGCCAACC
    10741 GGCTCCGTTC TTTGGTGGCC CCTTCGCGCC ACCTTCTACT CCTCCCCTAG TCAGGAAGTT
    10801 CCCCCCCGCC CCGCAGCTCG CGTCGTGCAG GACGTGACAA ATGGAAGTAG CACGTCTCAC
    10861 TAGTCTCGTG CAGATGGACA GCACCGCTGA GCAATGGAAG CGGGTAGGCC TTTGGGGCAG
    10921 CGGCCAATAG CAGCTTTGCT CCTTCGCTTT CTGGGCTCAG AGGCTGGGAA GGGGTGGGTC
    10981 CGGGGGCGGG CTCAGGGGCG GGCTCAGGGG CGGGGCGGGC GCCCGAAGGT CCTCCGGAGG
    11041 CCCGGCATTC TGCACGCTTC AAAAGCGCAC GTCTGCCGCG CTGTTCTCCT CTTCCTCATC
    11101 TCCGGGCCTT TCGACCTGCA GCCCAAGCTT CCTAGGACCA TGGCCAAGCC TTTGTCTCAA
    11161 GAAGAATCCA CCCTCATTGA AAGAGCAACG GCTACAATCA ACAGCATCCC CATCTCTGAA
    11221 GACTACAGCG TCGCCAGCGC AGCTCTCTCT AGCGACGGCC GCATCTTCAC TGGTGTCAAT
    11281 GTATATCATT TTACTGGGGG ACCTTGTGCA GAACTCGTGG TGCTGGGCAC TGCTGCTGCT
    11341 GCGGCAGCTG GCAACCTGAC TTGTATCGTC GCGATCGGAA ATGAGAACAG GGGCATCTTG
    11401 AGCCCCTGCG GACGGTGCCG ACAGGTGCTT CTCGATCTGC ATCCTGGGAT CAAAGCCATA
    11461 GTGAAGGACA GTGATGGACA GCCGACGGCA GTTGGGATTC GTGAATTGCT GCCCTCTGGT
    11521 TATGTGTGGG AGGGCTAACC CGGGCGGGGC GCGTCTGGCA ATCAACCTCT GGATTACAAA
    11581 ATTTGTGAAA GATTGACTGG TATTCTTAAC TATGTTGCTC CTTTTACGCT ATGTGGATAC
    11641 GCTGCTTTAA TGCCTTTGTA TCATGTTAAC TTGTTTATTG CAGCTTATAA TGGTTACAAA
    11701 TAAAGCAATA GCATCACAAA TTTCACAAAT AAAGCATTTT TTTCACTGCA TTCTAGTTGT
    11761 GGTTTGTCCA AACTCATCAA TGTATCTTAT CATGTCTGGA ATTGACTCAA ATGATGTCAA
    11821 TTAGTCTATC AGAAGCTATC TGGTCTCCCT TCCGGGGGAC AAGACATCCC TGTTTAATAT
    11881 TTAAACAGCA GTGTTCCCAA ACTGGGTTCT TATATCCCTT GCTCTGGTCA ACCAGGTTGC
    11941 AGGGTTTCCT GTCCTCACAG GAACGAAGTC CCTAAAGAAA CAGTGGCAGC CAGGTTTAGC
    12001 CCCGGAATTG ACTGGATTCC TTTTTTAGGG CCCATTGGTA TGGCTTTTTC CCCGTATCCC
    12061 CCCAGGTGTC TGCAGGCTCA AAGAGCAGCG AGAAGCGTTC AGAGGAAAGC GATCCCGTGC
    12121 CACCTTCCCC GTGCCCGGGC TGTCCCCGCA CGCTGCCGGC TCGGGGATGC GGGGGGAGCG
    12181 CCGGACCGGA GCGGAGCCCC GGGCGGCTCG CTGCTGCCCC CTAGCGGGGG AGGGACGTAA
    12241 TTACATCCCT GGGGGCTTTG GGGGGGGGCT GTCCCTGATA TCTATAACAA GAAAATATAT
    12301 ATATAATAAG TTATCACGTA AGTAGAACAT GAAATAACAA TATAATTATC GTATGAGTTA
    12361 AATCTTAAAA GTCACGTAAA AGATAATCAT GCGTCATTTT GACTCACGCG GTCGTTATAG
    12421 TTCAAAATCA GTGACACTTA CCGCATTGAC AAGCACGCCT CACGGGAGCT CCAAGCGGCG
    12481 ACTGAGATGT CCTAAATGCA CAGCGACGGA TTCGCGCTAT TTAGAAAGAG AGAGCAATAT
    12541 TTCAAGAATG CATGCGTCAA TTTTACGCAG ACTATCTTTC TAGGGTTAAT CTAGCTGCAT
    12601 CAGGATCATA TCGTCGGGTC TTTTTTCCGG CTCAGTCATC GCCCAAGCTG GCGCTATCTG
    12661 GGCATCGGGG AGGAAGAAGC CCGTGCCTTT TCCCGCGAGG TTGAAGCGGC ATGGAAAGAG
    12721 TTTGCCGAGG ATGACTGCTG CTGCATTGAC GTTGAGCGAA AACGCACGTT TACCATGATG
    12781 ATTCGGGAAG GTGTGGCCAT GCACGCCTTT AACGGTGAAC TGTTCGTTCA GGCCACCTGG
    12841 GATACCAGTT CGTCGCGGCT TTTCCGGACA CAGTTCCGGA TGGTCAGCCC GAAGCGCATC
    12901 AGCAACCCGA ACAATACCGG CGACAGCCGG AACTGCCGTG CCGGTGTGCA GATTAATGAC
    12961 AGCGGTGCGG CGCTGGGATA TTACGTCAGC GAGGACGGGT ATCCTGGCTG GATGCCGCAG
    13021 AAATGGACAT GGATACCCCG TGAGTTACCC GGCGGGCGCG CTTGGCGTAA TCATGGTCAT
    13081 AGCTGTTTCC TGTGTGAAAT TGTTATCCGC TCACAATTCC ACACAACATA CGAGCCGGAA
    13141 GCATAAAGTG TAAAGCCTGG GGTGCCTAAT GAGTGAGCTA ACTCACATTA ATTGCGTTGC
    13201 GCTCACTGCC CGCTTTCCAG TCGGGAAACC TGTCGTGCCA GCTGCATTAA TGAATCGGCC
    13261 AACGCGCGGG GAGAGGCGGT TTGCGTATTG GGCGCTCTTC CGCTTCCTCG CTCACTGACT
    13321 CGCTGCGCTC GGTCGTTCGG CTGCGGCGAG CGGTATCAGC TCACTCAAAG GCGGTAATAC
    13381 GGTTATCCAC AGAATCAGGG GATAACGCAG GAAAGAACAT GTGAGCAAAA GGCCAGCAAA
    13441 AGGCCAGGAA CCGTAAAAAG GCCGCGTTGC TGGCGTTTTT CCATAGGCTC CGCCCCCCTG
    13501 ACGAGCATCA CAAAAATCGA CGCTCAAGTC AGAGGTGGCG AAACCCGACA GGACTATAAA
    13561 GATACCAGGC GTTTCCCCCT GGAAGCTCCC TCGTGCGCTC TCCTGTTCCG ACCCTGCCGC
    13621 TTACCGGATA CCTGTCCGCC TTTCTCCCTT CGGGAAGCGT GGCGCTTTCT CATAGCTCAC
    13681 GCTGTAGGTA TCTCAGTTCG GTGTAGGTCG TTCGCTCCAA GCTGGGCTGT GTGCACGAAC
    13741 CCCCCGTTCA GCCCGACCGC TGCGCCTTAT CCGGTAACTA TCGTCTTGAG TCCAACCCGG
    13801 TAAGACACGA CTTATCGCCA CTGGCAGCAG CCACTGGTAA CAGGATTAGC AGAGCGAGGT
    13861 ATGTAGGCGG TGCTACAGAG TTCTTGAAGT GGTGGCCTAA CTACGGCTAC ACTAGAAGGA
    13921 CAGTATTTGG TATCTGCGCT CTGCTGAAGC CAGTTACCTT CGGAAAAAGA GTTGGTAGCT
    13981 CTTGATCCGG CAAACAAACC ACCGCTGGTA GCGGTGGTTT TTTTGTTTGC AAGCAGCAGA
    14041 TTACGCGCAG AAAAAAAGGA TCTCAAGAAG ATCCTTTGAT CTTTTCTACG GGGTCTGACG
    14101 CTCAGTGGAA CGAAAACTCA CGTTAAGGGA TTTTGGTCAT GAGATTATCA AAAAGGATCT
    14161 TCACCTAGAT CCTTTTAAAT TAAAAATGAA GTTTTAAATC AATCTAAAGT ATATATGAGT
    14221 AAACTTGGTC TGACAGTTAC CAATGCTTAA TCAGTGAGGC ACCTATCTCA GCGATCTGTC
    14281 TATTTCGTTC ATCCATAGTT GCCTGACTCC CCGTCGTGTA GATAACTACG ATACGGGAGG
    14341 GCTTACCATC TGGCCCCAGT GCTGCAATGA TACCGCGAGA CCCACGCTCA CCGGCTCCAG
    14401 ATTTATCAGC AATAAACCAG CCAGCCGGAA GGGCCGAGCG CAGAAGTGGT CCTGCAACTT
    14461 TATCCGCCTC CATCCAGTCT ATTAATTGTT GCCGGGAAGC TAGAGTAAGT AGTTCGCCAG
    14521 TTAATAGTTT GCGCAACGTT GTTGCCATTG CTACAGGCAT CGTGGTGTCA CGCTCGTCGT
    14581 TTGGTATGGC TTCATTCAGC TCCGGTTCCC AACGATCAAG GCGAGTTACA TGATCCCCCA
    14641 TGTTGTGCAA AAAAGCGGTT AGCTCCTTCG GTCCTCCGAT CGTTGTCAGA AGTAAGTTGG
    14701 CCGCAGTGTT ATCACTCATG GTTATGGCAG CACTGCATAA TTCTCTTACT GTCATGCCAT
    14761 CCGTAAGATG CTTTTCTGTG ACTGGTGAGT ACTCAACCAA GTCATTCTGA GAATAGTGTA
    14821 TGCGGCGACC GAGTTGCTCT TGCCCGGCGT CAATACGGGA TAATACCGCG CCACATAGCA
    14881 GAACTTTAAA AGTGCTCATC ATTGGAAAAC GTTCTTCGGG GCGAAAACTC TCAAGGATCT
    14941 TACCGCTGTT GAGATCCAGT TCGATGTAAC CCACTCGTGC ACCCAACTGA TCTTCAGCAT
    15001 CTTTTACTTT CACCAGCGTT TCTGGGTGAG CAAAAACAGG AAGGCAAAAT GCCGCAAAAA
    15061 AGGGAATAAG GGCGACACGG AAATGTTGAA TACTCATACT CTTCCTTTTT CAATATTATT
    15121 GAAGCATTTA TCAGGGTTAT TGTCTCATGA GCGGATACAT ATTTGAATGT ATTTAGAAAA
    15181 ATAAACAAAT AGGGGTTCCG CGCACATTTC CCCGAAAAGT GCCACCTAAA TTGTAAGCGT
    15241 TAATATTTTG TTAAAATTCG CGTTAAATTT TTGTTAAATC AGCTCATTTT TTAACCAATA
    15301 GGCCGAAATC GGCAAAATCC CTTATAAATC AAAAGAATAG ACCGAGATAG GGTNNNNNNN
    15361 NNNNNNNNNN NNNNNNNNNN NNNNNNNNNN AAAGAACGTG GACTCCAACG TCAAAGGNNN
    15421 NNNNNNNNNN NNNNNNNNNN NNNNNNNNNN NNNNNNNNNN NNNNNNTNNN NNNNNNNNNN
    15481 NNNNNNNNNN NNNNNNNNNN NNNNNNNNNN NNNNNNNNNN NNNNNNNNNN NNNNNNNNNN
    15541 NNNNNNNNNN NNNNNNNNGN NNNNNNNNNN NNNNNNNNNN NNNNNNNNNN NNNNNNNNNN
    15601 NNNNNNNNNN NNNNNNNNNN NNNNNNNNNN NNNNNNNNNN NNNNNNNNNN NNNNNNNNNN
    15661 NNNNNNNNNN NNNNNNNNNN NNNCCCATTC GCCATTCAGG CTGCGCAACT GTTGGGAAGG
    15721 GCGATCGGTG CGGGCCTCTT CGCTATTACG CCAGCTGGCG AAAGGGGGAT GTGCTGCAAG
    15781 GCGATTAAGT TGGGTAACGC CAGGGTTTTC CCAGTCACGA CGTTGTAAAA CGACGGCCAG
    15841 TGAGCGCGCC TCGTTCATTC ACGTTTTTGA ACCCGTGGAG GACGGGCAGA CTCGCGGTGC
    15901 AAATGTGTTT TACAGCGTGA TGGAGCAGAT GAAGATGCTC GACACGCTGC AGAACACGCA
    15961 GCTAGATTAA CCCTAGAAAG ATAATCATAT TGTGACGTAC GTTAAAGATA ATCATGCGTA
    16021 AAATTGACGC ATGTGTTTTA TCGGTCTGTA TATCGAGGTT TATTTATTAA TTTGAATAGA
    16081 TATTAAGTTT TATTATATTT ACACTTACAT ACTAATAATA AATTCAACAA ACAATTTATT
    16141 TATGTTTATT TATTTATTAA AAAAAACAAA AACTCAAAAT TTCTTCTATA AAGTAACAAA
    16201 ACTTTTATGA GGGACAGCCC CCCCCCAAAG CCCCCAGGGA TGTAATTACG TCCCTCCCCC
    16261 GCTAGGGGGC AGCAGCGAGC CGCCCGGGGC TCCGCTCCGG TCCGGCGCTC CCCCCGCATC
    16321 CCCGAGCCGG CAGCGTGCGG GGACAGCCCG GGCACGGGGA AGGTGGCACG GGATCGCTTT
    16381 CCTCTGAACG CTTCTCGCTG CTCTTTGAGC CTGCAGACAC CTGGGGGGAT ACGGGGAAAA
    16441 GGCCTCCA
//
