>Addgene plasmid #190658 | PB-REVERBA-mScarlet-NLS-PEST | addgene full sequence | sequence record 372781 | Addgene NGS Result
TTATCCGCCATCTCAGGGACGGGACGGTCACAAGAAATAAGCAGTGAATGCCTGACCTTGAGCCAGTCCC
TGAGATGGCGGTCCCTTTTCTTCTTCAGTAAGAGGAGGGAAGATCCTCACTCCCTCCTCGCTTAGTAGGA
GCTTGCTTTGCAGCTCAAGTCAGCTTCAAATTCACGACAGTCCTCCTACCTCAGCCTCTCAAGGACGGTG
ATTGCAGGCACGAGCCACTACGCCCTGCCAATTCGGGGAGTTGAGGGGTGGGAGTTAAATGATCCTCATG
TTCTCCCTAAACTGTGGGCTTCTTCTGCTATCATGAAGCCCTGCAGAGAGCAGACCCCCCTCTCTCTATG
AGGACCTCAGAGCACTTTCCCTTTGTTCTCCTTTTTATTTCCCAGACAAAGGGAAATGACTCACCCCAAA
GTCACTTGAGTGGGCAGTGTGGTGTCATATAAGCAAACAGGGAGTCCCTAGGGATATCCCCGTGCTATGC
CAGTCCTACCCGTGGGGGCTGGGGTTAGGGTGAAGAAGAGAAAGGGGTTTTATTTACACTGCTTGTCGCC
CACCTTGTCACCATAGCAAAAGCTGCTTAAGTTCTTGATTTAAGGGAAATCTCTCCTCCCAGCTTGTCTT
TCTCCCCCTAGTCACCACTAACCTCAGGGTGAGGTCAGTTCTCCAATCACGTGAAGCTCTCACGTTTGCT
AGGTTTGCAGAAAGGGCCTTTTAGCTTTGATCTTCCACGGAGCAGTAAAGCTTGCCAGGCCCTCCCCAGG
AATTCACATGCCCTTGCCATACAAGGCTTTCCAAACACGCCACCCTGACTCTTCAGAAAACCCCACCCCA
GTCCACTTTCAGCTCCTCCCCGCTGCCAGCAAGCACTTTTGCAAAGCAGAAAAGGAATAGGCACACTCCA
CCTACATTGTCAGTAGACTACAAATCCCAACAATCCTGGCGGTGCGCAGGCGCACAGATCTCAACGTGCC
GGCTGCTGGAAAAGTGTGTCACTGGGGCACGAGGCGCTCCCTGGAATCACATGGTACCTGCTCCAGTGCC
GCGTGCGGCCCGGGAACCCTGGGCTGCTGGCGCCTGCGCAGAGCCCTCTGTCCCAGGGAAAGGCTCGGGC
AAAAGGCGGTTGAGATTGGCAGAGTGAAATATTACTGCTGAGGAAACGTAGCAGGGCACACGTCTCTCTT
TGCGTCCTGGTGCCTCATTTCTCCATCACCTACTTACTTCCTGGTTGCAGCTTCTCTTCCTTTGGGACTT
TTGCACCCGGAGCTCCAGATTCATTACCCTGCTTCACTGCGGAGCCTTCAGGAGTGGCATCCGGTGCACT
GCAGAGACCCGACTCTCCTTGCTACCTTATAGCCAGAACTGCTGCAGGCTGATTCTTCACACACACACTC
TCTGCTCTTCCCATGCAAATCAGATCTCAGGTGCCTCAGCGTCCTACCCTTCTGGAGGGCTGCAGTATAG
CCACCCCAAGACCTTACTGCTCAGTGCCTGGAATCCTGATTGCGAACTGCGGGGTTCACTCGTCTCCCTC
AGCCATTGCCCAGGGGGCGAGAGAGGCCATCACAACCTCCAGTTTGTGTCAAGGTCCAGTTTGAATGACC
GCTTTCAGCTGGTGAAGACATGACGACCCTGGACTCCAATAACAACACAGGTACTGAGATTCTTATCTTT
GCTCTGTCACTGTCTCCATTTCCATCCAAGGCTTATGAGAGGAACTTTGTAAGGGATTGGGGATTCCCTC
TGGCTGGTGTTTGTTACTGTGCTAAGATGAAAGCCACTAGGTAAGATTTCTAAAGAGGGTTATTACGGCT
GGGAATGTGCCTAAAACGCATCACTAGCACCCCCTGAGTTCCCCTCAGTCCGAGAACGGATGAAATGGAG
GGTGGATACCAGTGGCGAGTGGAAGAGTTTAGGGAGACTCAGCATTTTGAAGCAGTCTCTGGACACGTCC
CCATTTGCCCACTCCTTGCAGCTATAGTATGCCTGTCTCTTTTCCCTTTTCTACAGTTCTAGCCTACTTC
CAGGTAGTCTTGGGAAGTGGGGCGATCCGGGCTGGTGGGTTTGCGTGACTGGGTCAGAGTTCACAGGGGA
ATCCTCAGCGGCAGTGGGGAGCTTCATTTGAGGAGTCGGGTGCTTGGGACTCATCTCCAGGCAGGGCACC
CACAGCGACTTAGCCTGGGGAGGGCTCACATGGCTGCAGAGCCGGGCCCACGTGCTGCATTTGTTTTCAT
TCAGTAGAAGCCGTGGCCGCCATCTCATTGGTCATTGCCTCCCGGCCTCGTTACATAATGAGCTCCGCCC
CTCAAGTTGCCGGAGCAACGCTTGTCGCCTTCTCTCCTCCCCTCAGTTGTCCCGGCCCAGCTTGGTTTTA
GGGCCAGCCTACGACCCAGGACGCCCGGGAGGGGCGGGGCGAGGGCGGGGTTTTCCTTGCGACAGAAGGG
AAGCGGAGAAGGCGGTGCTTCGAGTTCCGGGGTTCCTCGTTGGGGTGCCACGTGCGAGGGGCACACGTGG
AGTGGGGACGTGAGGCCAGCTGAGGGCCAGGCTCCCGCCCCGCCCTTCTCCGCCTAGATCTGGGTGAAGC
TGGGCTGACTCACCGCCCCCGCCTGGCTTCTTTTCCTCTCAGACTGCCTGGCCCTTACCCTCTATGACCG
AGACTTGAGTAATATGGGGGCACCCCTGACTTGTTTGGCCTCAAGTTTATACGTCCCAGCTAAACCTCAC
ACCAGATTATTCTTATACCCCTTTATTCTAATCATGCCTACATTCATTTTCTGCATTCAGACTCACTTTT
CCATGTTCCAAAGTTTACTGTTCTCCGAGTATGACTTTGCATGCCATGAATGTCTTCTCCCCCCCAAACA
GGAATACCTTAGAATCAAGGTTGACAACGTACTACTTTGTGTCGTCGCCCAGGGTTTTTTCCCCCCACTC
ATAGAAAGGAAAACTGAGACCAAGAGACAAGAGTTGATTTCCTCTATATTGGAAAGCTAATCGGTAGCAA
TACACATCTAGATGGAGAGCTAGGGTCTTTTGAGCATTGCCCATCACTTCAAAGTTGGAAGACTTTTTTT
TTTAGTGACTTTCTCATGCCCTCTTTCAGGATTAACTAGGTCAAGTTCATTTAGGTCCACATAAATAACC
CATCCTCCAACCCAGCCGTGAAACCATAGCCGGGTAACCATTCTGTGACTTATTTTACAGGCAGGGTTCA
CCCTGACCAACCTTGAGCTATTTTAAGGTTGCCCTGCCTGGTTTAGTGTGTGTCAGTGGGTGAGCAAGAC
ATGTGCTTCTGTCGACTCGGTGGCATGGCATGTGTCACCTCACACACGTGTCTGAGGATCCTCCCCTTTC
CCCACTCCACCCATGGCCGGCCAGGCTAAGTACTTGGCAGAGGTGTGGCAGACAAGTGGCCCTTCTCTTC
TGTGCATACCACAGGAGCCGAATCACCTGGCCCGCAATGTAACCAGAGGGACAGAGCCGCTGGCTGAGTG
GCTATAGAGCTAAAGTTACCACCGGGCTGAGAAGGAAGGGGAATTCCTAAATCCCTAGAATGGATACTTT
GTTTCTCCCTTTCATCTCCTGCAACTCATCTGAGTCTTATCTGTCACATTTCTAAGTCTCTTGTGACTCA
TCTCTCAGAGGCCAGAGCCAGGCTGAACAGAGAGTCCTTCCCTGCAGTACTCTATGAGAATATGTCTTTG
GGTTTGAAAGCAAGGTGTGACCGTTTTACGTTTGTACACCTCCATTTTCCTCGCACTAGGCTAGCTACCC
ATCACGCTGCAGGGTCCATCACTGGAAAGGTCTCAGTGTAGAACTAGTGGCTAGTTTTTTTTGTGTGTGT
GTGTATGAATAACTGTCAGCTGTCCATCTCCTTCCCAAGTCTACCCCCCTTGTAACTAAGACCCTAGCTG
CTGTCAGTACTCCCCAGGAAGCAGCTAGCTCAGGGGTTCCCATGTATGAGATGGCCACTGGAGTTACACC
TCCCACCCAAACCAGAAGCTTAATGTATTGTGCAAAGCAATGGCCATGGGTATTTTGGGGCCGGACTTGG
TTATCATAAGTAGCATGTGATGGAGAGTTTCTAATAACGACTAGGTTGACCGGCCGTGCTATATTTAGTC
TGTGTGGGAGAATTGCTTCTTACTCCAAGGTTAGGGGGTCTAATGTTCTGATGATGACTGTGTGAATGAC
AGACTTGATGGCTGATACCCTCCCCTTGTGTTCTCTTATTTAGGTGGTGTTATCACCTACATTGGCTCTA
GTGGCTCCTCCCCGAGCCGGACCAGCCCGGAGTCCCTCTACAGTGACAGCTCCAATGGCAGCTTCCAGTC
CCTGACTCAAGGTTGTCCCACATACTTCCCACCATCACCTACTGGCTCCCTCACCCAGGACCCTGCCCGC
TCTTTTGGCAGTGCGCCACCCAGTCTCAGTGATGATAGCTCCCCTTCTTCTACATCATCGTCATCCTCTT
CATCCTCCTCCTCCTTCTATAACGGGAGCCCCCCAGGAAGTCTACAAGTGGCCATGGAAGACAGCAGCCG
AGTGTCCATGGTGAGCAAGGGCGAGGCAGTGATCAAGGAGTTCATGCGGTTCAAGGTGCACATGGAGGGC
TCCATGAACGGCCACGAGTTCGAGATCGAGGGCGAGGGCGAGGGCCGCCCCTACGAGGGCACCCAGACCG
CCAAGCTGAAGGTGACCAAGGGTGGCCCCCTGCCCTTCTCCTGGGACATCCTGTCCCCTCAGTTCATGTA
CGGCTCCAGGGCCTTCATCAAGCACCCCGCCGACATCCCCGACTACTATAAGCAGTCCTTCCCCGAGGGC
TTCAAGTGGGAGCGCGTGATGAACTTCGAGGACGGCGGCGCCGTGACCGTGACCCAGGACACCTCCCTGG
AGGACGGCACCCTGATCTACAAGGTGAAGCTCCGCGGCACCAACTTCCCTCCTGACGGCCCCGTAATGCA
GAAGAAGACAATGGGCTGGGAAGCGTCCACCGAGCGGTTGTACCCCGAGGACGGCGTGCTGAAGGGCGAC
ATTAAGATGGCCCTGCGCCTGAAGGACGGCGGCCGCTACCTGGCGGACTTCAAGACCACCTACAAGGCCA
AGAAGCCCGTGCAGATGCCCGGCGCCTACAACGTCGACCGCAAGTTGGACATCACCTCCCACAACGAGGA
CTACACCGTGGTGGAACAGTACGAACGCTCCGAGGGCCGCCACTCCACCGGCGGCATGGACGAGCTGTAC
AAGCCTCCAAAAAAGAAGAGAAAGGTAGAAGACCCCTTGTACAAGAGCCATGGCTTCCCGCCGGCTGTGG
CTGCTCAGGATGATGGCACGCTGCCCATGTCCTGTGCCCAGGAGAGCGGGATGGACCGTCACCCTGCAGC
CTGTGCTCCTGCTAGGATCAATGTGTAGATGCGCGGCCGCGACTCTAGATCATAATCAGCCATACCACAT
TTGTAGAGGTTTTACTTGCTTTAAAAAACCTCCCACACCTCCCCCTGAACCTGAAACATAAAATGAATGC
AATTGTTGTTGTTAACTTGTTTATTGCAGCTTATAATGGTTACAAATAAAGCAATAGCATCACAAATTTC
ACAAATAAAGCATTTTTTTCGCTGCATTCTAGTTGTGGTTTGTCCAAACTCATCAATGTATCTTAAAACG
AAGTTCCTATTCCGAAGTTCCTATTCTCTAGAAAGTATAGGAACTTCGTTATCGGATCCTAGTAAGCCAC
GTTGTGTCTCAAAATCTCTGATGTTACATTGCACAAGATAAAAATATATCATCATGAACAATAAAACTGT
CTGCTTACATAAACAGTAATACAAGGGGTGTTATGAGCCATATTCAACGGGAAACGTCTTGCTCGAGGCC
GCGATTAAATTCCAACATGGATGCTGATTTATATGGGTATAAATGGGCTCGCGATAATGTCGGGCAATCA
GGTGCGACAATCTATCGATTGTATGGGAAGCCCGATGCGCCAGAGTTGTTTCTGAAACATGGCAAAGGTA
GCGTTGCCAATGATGTTACAGATGAGATGGTCAGACTAAACTGGCTGACGGAATTTATGCCTCTTCCGAC
CATCAAGCATTTTATCCGTACTCCTGATGATGCATGGTTACTCACCACTGCGATCCCCGGGAAAACAGCA
TTCCAGGTATTAGAAGAATATCCTGATTCAGGTGAAAATATTGTTGATGCGCTGGCAGTGTTCCTGCGCC
GGTTGCATTCGATTCCTGTTTGTAATTGTCCTTTTAACAGCGATCGCGTATTTCGTCTCGCTCAGGCGCA
ATCACGAATGAATAACGGTTTGGTTGATGCGAGTGATTTTGATGACGAGCGTAATGGCTGGCCTGTTGAA
CAAGTCTGGAAAGAAATGCATAAGCTTTTGCCATTCTCACCGGATTCAGTCGTCACTTATGGTGATTTCT
CACTTGATAACCTTATTTTTGACGAGGGGAAATTAATAGGTTGTATTGATGTTGGACGAGTCGGAATCGC
AGACCGATACCAGGATCTTGCCATCCTATGGAACTGCCTCGGTGAGTTTTCTCCTTCATTACAGAAACGG
CTTTTTCAAAAATATGGTATTGATAATCCTGATATGAATAAATTGCAGTTTCATTTGATGCTCGATGAGT
TTTTCTAATCAGAATTGGTTAATTGGTTGTAGCACTGGCAGAGCATTACGCTGACTTGACGGGACGGCGG
CTTTGTTGAATAAATCGAACTCTTGCTGAGTTGAAGGATCAGATCACGCATCTTCCCGACAACGCAGACC
GTTCCGTGGCAAAGCAAAAGTTCAAAATCACCAACTGGTCCACCTACAACAAAGCTCTCATCAACCGTGG
CTCCCTCACTTTCCGGCTGGATGATGGGGCGATTCAGGCCTGGTATGAGTCAGCAACACCTTCTTCACGA
GGCAGACCTCAGCGGCGGCCGGATCCGATAACGAAGTTCCTATTCCGAAGTTCCTATTCTCTAGAAAGTA
TAGGAACTTCGTTTTAAGGCGTAAATTGTAAGCGTTAATAATCCCAGGTCACCCGGGCCCATCGAGAAAT
CTTCACCTATGCCCATGACAAGTTAGGCACCTCACCTGGTAACTTCAATGCCAATCATGCATCAGGTAGC
CCTTCAGCTACAACTCCACACCGCTGGGAGAGTCAGGGATGCCCGTCTGCCCCCAACGACAACAACCTTT
TGGCGGCTCAGCGTCATAATGAAGCGCTGAATGGTCTACGCCAGGGCCCTTCCTCCTACCCGCCTACCTG
GCCTTCTGGCCCCACCCACCACAGCTGCCACCAACCTAACAGCAATGGGCACCGTCTGTGCCCCACCCAC
GTATATTCGGCCCCAGAAGGGGAGGCACCTGCCAACAGTCTACGGCAAGGCAACACCAAGAATGTTCTGC
TGGTGAGGGCATGGAGCCAGTGTGGAGAGAGCGAGGGGGCCTTGGAAGATTGGGACTAGAGAAAGACAGC
CAGTGTTCCTAGAGGCTGGGGGTGGGGACTTCTGTCCAGGAAAGGACATTCTACCCCAAAATCTGGGTTT
TACCTGGGAATCCTTAATCACCATTCGGCACCTGATTACCGATTTAGGTGAGAGACCCCTTCTCAAGGGC
CACAGCTCTTAGCCCAGACAGTACTTGGAACCAGTCCTGTTGGGGAGCCCACCCAGCTAACATGTCCCTC
CTTACTCCATTCTCCTCTTAGGCATGTCCCATGAACATGTATCCCCATGGACGCAGCGGCCGGACTGTGC
AGGAGATCTGGGAAGACTTCTCTATGAGCTTCACGCCTGCCGTTCGGGAGGTGGTAGAGTTTGCCAAACA
CATCCCAGGCTTCCGTGACCTTTCTCAGCACGACCAGGTGACCCTGCTTAAGGCTGGCACCTTTGAGGTG
AGCGGTACTTTTATGTTCCCTGCTCTTGACTGTGGGAGGCCCCCAGTAGTGTGGTGACTGGAGTGGGAAG
GGCTTCCCAGAGTCTTTGGCCCTGTGTTATCTCTCTGTCTGAGGAGATAGAACTTGTAACACCGCTAGCT
CGGCACCTCAGGGTCTGTGGGAAGTCTATCCTCTAGGCTGGTGTTGCCTCCAAACTCAGTGCATCAGAGT
AACCAAAGAGACAACTCTCCTCTACTCTAGGCCGGAGCTGGTGACCTTCGGTTAAATTACATTCCAGAAG
TGGCGGGCACTCCCACCTGCATCCCTCATTGACCAATCAGAGACTGACCCCCTTACTGACAATCTAAGGA
AACACCCCTCAAAGTTATTAGCAGGCTCTAGGGGTCATTTGGCAAAATGCCCCTCCCATCTCACTCAAAA
AATGTCCACCCTCCCTTCAGGTGCTGATGGTGCGCTTTGCATCGTTGTTCAACGTGAAGGACCAGACAGT
GATGTTCCTGAGCCGCACAACCTACAGTCTGCAGGAGCTCGGTGCCATGGGCATGGGCGACCTGCTCAAT
GCCATGTTTGACTTCAGCGAGAAGCTCAACTCCCTGGCACTTACCGAGGAGGAGCTGGGCCTATTCACCG
CGGTGGTGCTTGTCTCTGCAGGTGAGCCAAGCTCTCCCCTGACCCTGGAGGAGGCACACGCAGTTCAATT
CAACATACCTTTTATGGAGAACCTACTCTATGCCAGGCCCAGCACTGGGCACTGGGCTACAGACATGATT
CAGACACAGTCTAGCTTGGGAAACAGACTCATGCCCGACTAATTATAAAACAGCGAGAAGTGTCACACAA
GAAGCATGAACCAAGTAAGCACAGACGACTATTTCTGCCCGGGAGAGCTGGGGAAGGAGGTGACACTTGA
TGTGGGGCCTCAAAGGGACAAGATAACTGCCAGGCATAGAGAGGGGGAAGGGCATCCCAGGCAGAGGGAA
CTACAGAGCAAATAACAAGGGAGCTTGGCCACGAGTGGCATGCTCAGGGTAGGAGGGTGGGCTCGAGGAG
TGGGAGGTGGCCAGCCTGTGGCCATGCTCCCAGCGTGTGGGCGTGGCCCTGCTCTAGGGCAGAGGCCCCC
CAGGGAGAAGGAGTAGCGCCCTCCTTCTCCTTTCCCGTTGCCCTCCGTTGCCCTCCGAGGGGCCTCAGGG
AGAGGCTGCCTTGCCTGCCTGGTCCTCGCAGACCTCCGTGTCCTCCGTGTCAGAGGAGGAGCTCAGGGAG
CTCGCCTCACTGCTGTCGTCTTCCCCACAGACCGCTCGGGAATGGAGAATTCCGCTTCGGTGGAGCAGCT
CCAGGAGACGCTGCTGCGGGCTCTTCGGGCTCTGGTGCTGAAGAACCGGCCCTCGGAGACTTCCCGCTTC
ACCAAGCTGCTGCTCAAGCTGCCGGACCTGCGGACCCTGAACAACATGCATTCCGAGAAGCTGCTGTCCT
TCCGGGTGGACGCCCAGTGACCCGCCCGGCCGGCCTTCTGCCGCTGCCCCCTTGTACAGAATCGAACTCT
GCACTTCTCTCTCCTTTACGAGACGAAAAGGAAAAGCAAACCAGAATCTTATTTATATTGTTATAAAATA
TTCCAAGATGAGCCTCTGGCCCCCTGAGCCTTCTTGTAAATAACTCTTCCCCCACCCCCACCGCCATGCT
CCCATCCTCCCCTATTTAAACCACTCTTGCTCTCTCCACCCTCCTCTGGCCCCTCGATTTGTTCTGTTCC
TGTCTCAAATCCAATAGTTCACAGCTGAGCTGGCTTCTGTGATGTGTGCTCGTTTGGGGAATTGGGGTGG
GGGTGGGGGACTACTGCCAAGGGGGTGTGTGGGGGGGGGAAGACACCTCTCCATCTGGTCAGCTTGTGGG
GTGGGTACTCTGCCAGCAGATGGGAGAATATGGGGAAACAGCACGCAAGTCTAAGGGGGGGTGCCCAAGG
GGGTTATTTTCATCATATATTTATTACATAAATATATAGTAAAATAGACGAGCAACAATTACCATAAAAA
TATCTTTCTTTAAAATCCTGACCCAAAACACAACGGGGTGAAAAATTCGCACATAACAGACATACTGATT
GTCAACTGTGGGGCAGGAGGAGGAGCCCCTCAAGTCACCCCTGCCGGTCCCACCCATCTCTGGGGAAAGG
ACCTATCTCCTTCCCTGTTTCTAGCCACAACCCCTCCCCCCACCTCAGCACCAGCTTCTCATACATTCAG
TAGCGCCTCTGGGTAGTGTCCCCCTCCTCCACCCAGGAGTTCCTAGGGCAGGAAGTAATTTCCCCCTTAT
GGATGGACAGACGGTGTCCATGTCACACGCCCTGCTCTCTCCCAGCCCTGTAGACCCACCGCCCGGGGAA
GGGGTAGGGGCTCCTCCTCCCCCACCCTCCCCAAGTCTGAGCAGGGAGGAGGCTGGATGAGGTATGTGTG
TTATAAGTGATGGGGGGGGGAATACTGAGATGGAGAGGCAGTGGTAGGGCAGGGTAGTGGTCATGGCTCT
GGCACCCCCTTGTCCTGGCCTGGCCCCCCCAACCTTCTCCCAGCAACCCACCCCTCCCATCAATACTGCA
CCTGCTGCCCCACCCGGCCTGCCCTAGTGCCCCGGGCCAACATTGGGGGAAGGCATGCTAAGCACCCATG
CCAAGGCCATCCCCCCATTAGCACCAATGGCCCCCAGGAGAGGGCCCTGTCCCCCACTTCCATGGCAGGG
ACTGGGACAGCTGCCTCTCTAGAGCAGGTGCGTGGCACTCCTGAGTCTCTCTGGCTAAGGCCGCACGCGT
ATTTAAATTCTAGAGAATTCTACCGGGTAGGGGAGGCGCTTTTCCCAAGGCAGTCTGGAGCATGCGCTTT
AGCAGCCCCGCTGGGCACTTGGCGCTACACAAGTGGCCTCTGGCCTCGCACACATTCCACATCCACCGGT
AGGCGCCAACCGGCTCCGTTCTTTGGTGGCCCCTTCGCGCCACCTTCTACTCCTCCCCTAGTCAGGAAGT
TCCCCCCCGCCCCGCAGCTCGCGTCGTGCAGGACGTGACAAATGGAAGTAGCACGTCTCACTAGTCTCGT
GCAGATGGACAGCACCGCTGAGCAATGGAAGCGGGTAGGCCTTTGGGGCAGCGGCCAATAGCAGCTTTGC
TCCTTCGCTTTCTGGGCTCAGAGGCTGGGAAGGGGTGGGTCCGGGGGCGGGCTCAGGGGCGGGCTCAGGG
GCGGGGCGGGCGCCCGAAGGTCCTCCGGAGGCCCGGCATTCTGCACGCTTCAAAAGCGCACGTCTGCCGC
GCTGTTCTCCTCTTCCTCATCTCCGGGCCTTTCGACCTGCAGCCCAAGCTTCCTAGGACCATGGCCAAGC
CTTTGTCTCAAGAAGAATCCACCCTCATTGAAAGAGCAACGGCTACAATCAACAGCATCCCCATCTCTGA
AGACTACAGCGTCGCCAGCGCAGCTCTCTCTAGCGACGGCCGCATCTTCACTGGTGTCAATGTATATCAT
TTTACTGGGGGACCTTGTGCAGAACTCGTGGTGCTGGGCACTGCTGCTGCTGCGGCAGCTGGCAACCTGA
CTTGTATCGTCGCGATCGGAAATGAGAACAGGGGCATCTTGAGCCCCTGCGGACGGTGCCGACAGGTGCT
TCTCGATCTGCATCCTGGGATCAAAGCCATAGTGAAGGACAGTGATGGACAGCCGACGGCAGTTGGGATT
CGTGAATTGCTGCCCTCTGGTTATGTGTGGGAGGGCTAACCCGGGCGGGGCGCGTCTGGCAATCAACCTC
TGGATTACAAAATTTGTGAAAGATTGACTGGTATTCTTAACTATGTTGCTCCTTTTACGCTATGTGGATA
CGCTGCTTTAATGCCTTTGTATCATGCGTTAACTAAACTTGTTTATTGCAGCTTATAATGGTTACAAATA
AAGCAATAGCATCACAAATTTCACAAATAAAGCATTTTTTTCACTGCATTCTAGTTGTGGTTTGTCCAAA
CTCATCAATGTATCTTATCATGTCTGGAATTGACTCAAATGATGTCAATTAGTCTATCAGAAGCTCATCT
GGTCTCCCTTCCGGGGGACAAGACATCCCTGTTTAATATTTAAACAGCAGTGTTCCCAAACTGGGTTCTT
ATATCCCTTGCTCTGGTCAACCAGGTTGCAGGGTTTCCTGTCCTCACAGGAACGAAGTCCCTAAAGAAAC
AGTGGCAGCCAGGTTTAGCCCCGGAATTGACTGGATTCCTTTTTTAGGGCCCATTGGTATGGCTTTTTCC
CCGTATCCCCCCAGGTGTCTGCAGGCTCAAAGAGCAGCGAGAAGCGTTCAGAGGAAAGCGATCCCGTGCC
ACCTTCCCCGTGCCCGGGCTGTCCCCGCACGCTGCCGGCTCGGGGATGCGGGGGGAGCGCCGGACCGGAG
CGGAGCCCCGGGCGGCTCGCTGCTGCCCCCTAGCGGGGGAGGGACGTAATTACATCCCTGGGGGCTTTGG
GGGGGGGCTGTCCCTGATATCTATAACAAGAAAATATATATATAATAAGTTATCACGTAAGTAGAACATG
AAATAACAATATAATTATCGTATGAGTTAAATCTTAAAAGTCACGTAAAAGATAATCATGCGTCATTTTG
ACTCACGCGGTCGTTATAGTTCAAAATCAGTGACACTTACCGCATTGACAAGCACGCCTCACGGGAGCTC
CAAGCGGCGACTGAGATGTCCTAAATGCACAGCGACGGATTCGCGCTATTTAGAAAGAGAGAGCAATATT
TCAAGAATGCATGCGTCAATTTTACGCAGACTATCTTTCTAGGGTTAATCTAGCTGCATCAGGATCATAT
CGTCGGGTCTTTTTTCCGGCTCAGTCATCGCCCAAGCTGGCGCTATCTGGGCATCGGGGAGGAAGAAGCC
CGTGCCTTTTCCCGCGAGGTTGAAGCGGCATGGAAAGAGTTTGCCGAGGATGACTGCTGCTGCATTGACG
TTGAGCGAAAACGCACGTTTACCATGATGATTCGGGAAGGTGTGGCCATGCACGCCTTTAACGGTGAACT
GTTCGTTCAGGCCACCTGGGATACCAGTTCGTCGCGGCTTTTCCGGACACAGTTCCGGATGGTCAGCCCG
AAGCGCATCAGCAACCCGAACAATACCGGCGACAGCCGGAACTGCCGTGCCGGTGTGCAGATTAATGACA
GCGGTGCGGCGCTGGGATATTACGTCAGCGAGGACGGGTATCCTGGCTGGATGCCGCAGAAATGGACATG
GATACCCCGTGAGTTACCCGGCGGGCGCGCTTGGCGTAATCATGGTCATAGCTGTTTCCTGTGTGAAATT
GTTATCCGCTCACAATTCCACACAACATACGAGCCGGAAGCATAAAGTGTAAAGCCTGGGGTGCCTAATG
AGTGAGCTAACTCACATTAATTGCGTTGCGCTCACTGCCCGCTTTCCAGTCGGGAAACCTGTCGTGCCAG
CTGCATTAATGAATCGGCCAACGCGCGGGGAGAGGCGGTTTGCGTATTGGGCGCTCTTCCGCTTCCTCGC
TCACTGACTCGCTGCGCTCGGTCGTTCGGCTGCGGCGAGCGGTATCAGCTCACTCAAAGGCGGTAATACG
GTTATCCACAGAATCAGGGGATAACGCAGGAAAGAACATGTGAGCAAAAGGCCAGCAAAAGGCCAGGAAC
CGTAAAAAGGCCGCGTTGCTGGCGTTTTTCCATAGGCTCCGCCCCCCTGACGAGCATCACAAAAATCGAC
GCTCAAGTCAGAGGTGGCGAAACCCGACAGGACTATAAAGATACCAGGCGTTTCCCCCTGGAAGCTCCCT
CGTGCGCTCTCCTGTTCCGACCCTGCCGCTTACCGGATACCTGTCCGCCTTTCTCCCTTCGGGAAGCGTG
GCGCTTTCTCATAGCTCACGCTGTAGGTATCTCAGTTCGGTGTAGGTCGTTCGCTCCAAGCTGGGCTGTG
TGCACGAACCCCCCGTTCAGCCCGACCGCTGCGCCTTATCCGGTAACTATCGTCTTGAGTCCAACCCGGT
AAGACACGACTTATCGCCACTGGCAGCAGCCACTGGTAACAGGATTAGCAGAGCGAGGTATGTAGGCGGT
GCTACAGAGTTCTTGAAGTGGTGGCCTAACTACGGCTACACTAGAAGAACAGTATTTGGTATCTGCGCTC
TGCTGAAGCCAGTTACCTTCGGAAAAAGAGTTGGTAGCTCTTGATCCGGCAAACAAACCACCGCTGGTAG
CGGTGGTTTTTTTGTTTGCAAGCAGCAGATTACGCGCAGAAAAAAAGGATCTCAAGAAGATCCTTTGATC
TTTTCTACGGGGTCTGACGCTCAGTGGAACGAAAACTCACGTTAAGGGATTTTGGTCATGAGATTATCAA
AAAGGATCTTCACCTAGATCCTTTTAAATTAAAAATGAAGTTTTAAATCAATCTAAAGTATATATGAGTA
AACTTGGTCTGACAGTTACCAATGCTTAATCAGTGAGGCACCTATCTCAGCGATCTGTCTATTTCGTTCA
TCCATAGTTGCCTGACTCCCCGTCGTGTAGATAACTACGATACGGGAGGGCTTACCATCTGGCCCCAGTG
CTGCAATGATACCGCGAGACCCACGCTCACCGGCTCCAGATTTATCAGCAATAAACCAGCCAGCCGGAAG
GGCCGAGCGCAGAAGTGGTCCTGCAACTTTATCCGCCTCCATCCAGTCTATTAATTGTTGCCGGGAAGCT
AGAGTAAGTAGTTCGCCAGTTAATAGTTTGCGCAACGTTGTTGCCATTGCTACAGGCATCGTGGTGTCAC
GCTCGTCGTTTGGTATGGCTTCATTCAGCTCCGGTTCCCAACGATCAAGGCGAGTTACATGATCCCCCAT
GTTGTGCAAAAAAGCGGTTAGCTCCTTCGGTCCTCCGATCGTTGTCAGAAGTAAGTTGGCCGCAGTGTTA
TCACTCATGGTTATGGCAGCACTGCATAATTCTCTTACTGTCATGCCATCCGTAAGATGCTTTTCTGTGA
CTGGTGAGTACTCAACCAAGTCATTCTGAGAATAGTGTATGCGGCGACCGAGTTGCTCTTGCCCGGCGTC
AATACGGGATAATACCGCGCCACATAGCAGAACTTTAAAAGTGCTCATCATTGGAAAACGTTCTTCGGGG
CGAAAACTCTCAAGGATCTTACCGCTGTTGAGATCCAGTTCGATGTAACCCACTCGTGCACCCAACTGAT
CTTCAGCATCTTTTACTTTCACCAGCGTTTCTGGGTGAGCAAAAACAGGAAGGCAAAATGCCGCAAAAAA
GGGAATAAGGGCGACACGGAAATGTTGAATACTCATACTCTTCCTTTTTCAATATTATTGAAGCATTTAT
CAGGGTTATTGTCTCATGAGCGGATACATATTTGAATGTATTTAGAAAAATAAACAAATAGGGGTTCCGC
GCACATTTCCCCGAAAAGTGCCACCTAAATTGTAAGCGTTAATATTTTGTTAAAATTCGCGTTAAATTTT
TGTTAAATCAGCTCATTTTTTAACCAATAGGCCGAAATCGGCAAAATCCCTTATAAATCAAAAGAATAGA
CCGAGATAGGGT
[37 nt withheld, positions 15483-15519]
AAAGAACGTGGACTCCAACGTCAAAGG
[49 nt withheld, positions 15547-15595]
T
[91 nt withheld, positions 15597-15687]
G
[124 nt withheld, positions 15689-15812]
CCCATTCGCCATTCAGGCTGCGCAACTGTTGGGAAGGGCGATCGGTGCGGGCCTCTTCGCTATTACGCCA
GCTGGCGAAAGGGGGATGTGCTGCAAGGCGATTAAGTTGGGTAACGCCAGGGTTTTCCCAGTCACGACGT
TGTAAAACGACGGCCAGTGAGCGCGCCTCGTTCATTCACGTTTTTGAACCCGTGGAGGACGGGCAGACTC
GCGGTGCAAATGTGTTTTACAGCGTGATGGAGCAGATGAAGATGCTCGACACGCTGCAGAACACGCAGCT
AGATTAACCCTAGAAAGATAATCATATTGTGACGTACGTTAAAGATAATCATGTGTAAAATTGACGCATG
TGTTTTATCGGTCTGTATATCGAGGTTTATTTATTAATTTGAATAGATATTAAGTTTTATTATATTTACA
CTTACATACTAATAATAAATTCAACAAACAATTTATTTATGTTTATTTATTTATTAAAAAAAACAAAAAC
TCAAAATTTCTTCTATAAAGTAACAAAACTTTTATGAGGGACAGCCCCCCCCCAAAGCCCCCAGGGATGT
AATTACGTCCCTCCCCCGCTAGGGGGCAGCAGCGAGCCGCCCGGGGCTCCGCTCCGGTCCGGCGCTCCCC
CCGCATCCCCGAGCCGGCAGCGTGCGGGGACAGCCCGGGCACGGGGAAGGTGGCACGGGATCGCTTTCCT
CTGAACGCTTCTCGCTGCTCTTTGAGCCTGCAGACACCTGGGGGGATACGGGGAAAAGGCCTCCA
Features (pLannotate 1.2.2; 29 found; start..end, strand, type, name):
   4243..4584    +  CDS            Nr1d1 (fragment): NR1D1_MOUSE - Also known as Ear1. Experimental evidence at protein level: Swiss-Prot protein existence level 1. Transcriptional repressor which coordinates circadian rhythm and metabolic pathways in a heme-dependent manner. Integral component of the complex transcription machinery that governs circadian rhythmicity and forms a critical negative limb of the circadian clock by directly repressing the expression of core clock components ARTNL/BMAL1, CLOCK and CRY1. Also regulates genes involved in metabolic functions, including lipid and bile acid metabolism, adipogenesis, gluconeogenesis and the
   4558..5253    +  CDS            mScarlet-I: mScarlet-I is a basic (constitutively fluorescent) red fluorescent protein published in 2016, derived from synthetic construct. It is reported to be a rapidly-maturing monomer with moderate acid sensitivity.
   5257..5277    +  CDS            SV40 NLS: nuclear localization signal of SV40 (simian virus 40) large T antigen
   5296..5418    +  CDS            d1EGFP (fragment): EGFP destabilized by fusion to a mutated version of residues 422-461 of mouse ornithine decarboxylase, giving an in vivo half-life of ~1 hour mammalian codon-optimized
   5438..5521    +  CDS            large T antigen (fragment): large T antigen from SV40 (simian virus 40)
   5544..5665    +  polyA_signal   SV40 poly(A) signal: SV40 polyadenylation signal
   5670..5717    +  protein_bind   FRT: FLP-mediated recombination occurs in the 8-bp core sequence TCTAGAAA (Turan and Bode, 2011). FLP recombinase from the Saccharomyces cerevisiae 2μ plasmid
   5843..6658    +  CDS            KanR: aminoglycoside phosphotransferase; aph(3')-Ia; confers resistance to kanamycin in bacteria or G418 (Geneticin®) in eukaryotes
   6799..6972    +  CDS            TRA2_ECOLX (fragment): Protein predicted: Swiss-Prot protein existence level 4. Required for transposition of transposon Tn903. From Escherichia coli.
   6963..7010    +  protein_bind   FRT: FLP-mediated recombination occurs in the 8-bp core sequence TCTAGAAA (Turan and Bode, 2011). FLP recombinase from the Saccharomyces cerevisiae 2μ plasmid
   7042..7422    +  CDS            Nr1d1 (fragment): NR1D1_MOUSE - Also known as Ear1. Experimental evidence at protein level: Swiss-Prot protein existence level 1. Transcriptional repressor which coordinates circadian rhythm and metabolic pathways in a heme-dependent manner. Integral component of the complex transcription machinery that governs circadian rhythmicity and forms a critical negative limb of the circadian clock by directly repressing the expression of core clock components ARTNL/BMAL1, CLOCK and CRY1. Also regulates genes involved in metabolic functions, including lipid and bile acid metabolism, adipogenesis, gluconeogenesis and the
   7722..7910    +  CDS            NR1D1 (fragment): NR1D1_BOVIN - Experimental evidence at protein level: Swiss-Prot protein existence level 1. Transcriptional repressor which coordinates circadian rhythm and metabolic pathways in a heme-dependent manner. Integral component of the complex transcription machinery that governs circadian rhythmicity and forms a critical negative limb of the circadian clock by directly repressing the expression of core clock components ARTNL/BMAL1, CLOCK and CRY1. Also regulates genes involved in metabolic functions, including lipid and bile acid metabolism, adipogenesis, gluconeogenesis and the macrophage inflamma
   8342..9397    +  CDS            NR1D1 (fragment): NR1D1_BOVIN - Experimental evidence at protein level: Swiss-Prot protein existence level 1. Transcriptional repressor which coordinates circadian rhythm and metabolic pathways in a heme-dependent manner. Integral component of the complex transcription machinery that governs circadian rhythmicity and forms a critical negative limb of the circadian clock by directly repressing the expression of core clock components ARTNL/BMAL1, CLOCK and CRY1. Also regulates genes involved in metabolic functions, including lipid and bile acid metabolism, adipogenesis, gluconeogenesis and the macrophage inflamma
  10735..11234   +  promoter       PGK promoter: mouse phosphoglycerate kinase 1 promoter
  11261..11659   +  CDS            BSD: blasticidin S deaminase; Aspergillus terreus BSD; confers resistance to blasticidin
  11681..11787   +  misc_feature   WPRE (fragment): woodchuck hepatitis virus posttranscriptional regulatory element
  11796..11917   +  polyA_signal   SV40 poly(A) signal: SV40 polyadenylation signal
  11935..12027   +  ncRNA          G-CSF SLDE: Accession: RF00183 - G-CSF factor stem-loop destabilising element (SLDE)
  12724..13191   +  CDS            B (fragment): PORTL_LAMBD - Experimental evidence at protein level: Swiss-Prot protein existence level 1. Forms the portal vertex of the capsid (PubMed:6228056, PubMed:6232391). This portal plays critical roles in head assembly, genome packaging, neck/tail attachment, and genome ejection (Probable). The portal protein multimerizes as a single ring-shaped homododecamer arranged around a central channel (PubMed:6232391). Binds to the terminase subunits to form the packaging machine (PubMed:7799432). From Escherichia phage lambda (Bacteriophage lambda).
  13227..13249   -  protein_bind   lac operator (fragment): The lac repressor binds to the lac operator to inhibit transcription in E. coli. This inhibition can be relieved by adding lactose or isopropyl-β-D-thiogalactopyranoside (IPTG). lac repressor encoded by lacI
  13253..13283   -  promoter       lac promoter: promoter for the E. coli lac operon
  13298..13319   -  protein_bind   CAP binding site: CAP binding activates transcription in the presence of cAMP. E. coli catabolite activator protein
  13332..13424   -  CDS            lacI (fragment): lac repressor; lacI; The lac repressor binds to the lac operator to inhibit transcription in E. coli. This inhibition can be relieved by adding lactose or isopropyl-β-D-thiogalactopyranoside (IPTG).
  13607..14195   -  rep_origin     ori: high-copy-number ColE1/pMB1/pBR322/pUC origin of replication
  14366..15226   -  CDS            AmpR: β-lactamase; bla; confers resistance to ampicillin, carbenicillin, and related antibiotics
  15227..15331   -  promoter       AmpR promoter: bla
  15384..15812   -  rep_origin     f1 ori (sequence partly withheld): f1 bacteriophage origin of replication; arrow indicates direction of (+) strand synthesis
  15817..15972   -  CDS            lacZα (fragment): LacZα fragment of β-galactosidase; lacZ fragment
  15974..16093   +  CDS            B (fragment): PORTL_LAMBD - Experimental evidence at protein level: Swiss-Prot protein existence level 1. Forms the portal vertex of the capsid (PubMed:6228056, PubMed:6232391). This portal plays critical roles in head assembly, genome packaging, neck/tail attachment, and genome ejection (Probable). The portal protein multimerizes as a single ring-shaped homododecamer arranged around a central channel (PubMed:6232391). Binds to the terminase subunits to form the packaging machine (PubMed:7799432). From Escherichia phage lambda (Bacteriophage lambda).
