[The description below was written by a language model from this plasmid's Addgene catalogue record, the feature table of its GenBank file and pLannotate feature annotations shown in this document.]
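Description:
PB-REVERBA-mScarlet-NLS-PEST is a large (roughly 16.5 kb) PiggyBac transposon plasmid for mammalian cells, built on a commercial PiggyBac backbone and intended as a fluorescent reporter of circadian rhythms. It is propagated in E. coli as a high-copy plasmid through a ColE1/pUC-type origin with ampicillin selection. The backbone also carries an f1 origin and lac promoter/lacZα remnants. The cargo lies between the 5' and 3' PiggyBac transposase recognition arms, each paired with an insulator element. When a PiggyBac transposase is supplied, the cassette can therefore be integrated stably into the host genome.

The payload is a roughly 10.5 kb segment of the mouse Nr1d1 (Rev-erbα) genomic locus. It includes about 1 kb upstream of exon 1, the native start codon, and downstream exons annotated up to exon 8. No separate heterologous promoter is annotated for the reporter, so expression appears to rely on the gene's own regulatory sequences, which are under circadian clock control. mScarlet-I begins within an Nr1d1 coding fragment, consistent with a fusion to the N-terminal part of the protein, and is followed by an SV40 nuclear localisation signal, an ornithine decarboxylase-derived PEST degron and an SV40 poly(A) signal. The NLS concentrates the signal in the nucleus, and the PEST sequence shortens reporter half-life so that fluorescence tracks oscillating transcription. Downstream sits a FRT-flanked Kan/Neo cassette, which resembles a recombineering selection marker left in place. A separate PGK promoter–blasticidin S deaminase unit with an SV40 poly(A) signal allows selection of integrants.

The repository's sequenced version is slightly longer than the depositor's map. It contains several nucleotide differences and a 219 bp discrepancy within the Rev-erb insert, none of which is known to affect function.
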