Addgene plasmid #190658: PB-REVERBA-mScarlet-NLS-PEST
Purpose: Fluorescent reporter for circadian rhythms
Depositing lab: Mary Teruel. Depositing organization: Cornell University. Publication: The circadian clock mediates daily bursts of cell differentiation by periodically restricting cell-differentiation commitment. Zhang ZB, Sinha J, Bahrami-Nejad Z, Teruel MN. Proc Natl Acad Sci U S A. 2022 Aug 16;119(33):e2204470119. doi: 10.1073/pnas.2204470119. Epub 2022 Aug 8. PubMed 35939672.
Backbone
  Vector backbone: PiggyBac Vector
  Backbone manufacturer: System Biosciences
  Vector type: Mammalian Expression
Growth in bacteria
  Bacterial resistance: Ampicillin, 100 μg/mL
  Growth temperature: 37°C
  Growth strain: DH5alpha
  Copy number: High Copy
Gene/Insert
  Gene/Insert name: Reverba-mScarlet
  Species: M. musculus (mouse)
  Entrez Gene: Nr1d1 (a.k.a. A530070C09Rik)
Terms and licenses: Academic/Nonprofit Terms; Industry Terms: Not Available to Industry
Depositor comments: Please note: Plasmid contains multiple nucleotide discrepancies and a 219bp discrepancy in the RevErb Insert compared to the depositor's provided sequence. These discrepancies are not known to affect plasmid function.
How to cite: PB-REVERBA-mScarlet-NLS-PEST was a gift from Mary Teruel (Addgene plasmid # 190658 ; http://n2t.net/addgene:190658 ; RRID:Addgene_190658)
